LOCUS       Exported 9435 bp ds-DNA circular SYN 12-MAY-2021
DEFINITION  Plasmid with 4xMmaPylT cassette and MmaPylRS for amber suppression
            and incorporation of acetyl-lysine; for transient or stable
            piggyBac-mediated integration.
ACCESSION   .
VERSION     .
KEYWORDS    pAS_4xMma PylT_FLAG-AcKRS
SOURCE      synthetic DNA construct
  ORGANISM  synthetic DNA construct
REFERENCE   1 (bases 1 to 9435)
  TITLE     Elsaesser amber suppression piggyBac vectors
REFERENCE   2 (bases 1 to 9435)
  AUTHORS   .
  TITLE     Direct Submission
  JOURNAL   Exported May 12, 2021 from SnapGene Server 1.1.58
            http://www.snapgene.com
FEATURES             Location/Qualifiers
     source          1..9435
                     /organism="synthetic DNA construct"
                     /mol_type="other DNA"
     promoter        complement(1..105)
                     /gene="bla"
                     /label=AmpR promoter
     rep_origin      complement(131..586)
                     /direction=LEFT
                     /label=f1 ori
                     /note="f1 bacteriophage origin of replication; arrow
                     indicates direction of (+) strand synthesis"
     primer_bind     complement(268..289)
                     /label=F1ori-F
                     /note="F1 origin, forward primer"
     primer_bind     480..499
                     /label=F1ori-R
                     /note="F1 origin, reverse primer"
     primer_bind     713..735
                     /label=M13/pUC Forward
                     /note="In lacZ gene"
     primer_bind     727..744
                     /label=M13 Forward
                     /note="In lacZ gene. Also called M13-F20 or M13 (-21)
                     Forward"
     primer_bind     728..744
                     /label=M13 fwd
                     /note="common sequencing primer, one of multiple similar
                     variants"
     repeat_region   874..936
                     /label=piggyBac right (3') inverted repeat
                     /note="piggyBac transposon-specific inverted terminal
                     repeat sequence (ITR)"
     promoter        2727..2938
                     /label=EF-1-alpha core promoter
                     /note="core promoter for human elongation factor
                     EF-1-alpha"
     LTR             2951..3219
                     /label=5' LTR (truncated)
                     /note="truncated 5' long terminal repeat (LTR) from human
                     T-cell leukemia virus (HTLV) type 1"
     regulatory      3269..3278
                     /regulatory_class="other"
                     /note="vertebrate consensus sequence for strong initiation
                     of translation (Kozak, 1987)"
     CDS             3278..3301
                     /codon_start=1
                     /product="FLAG(R) epitope tag, followed by an enterokinase
                     cleavage site"
                     /label=FLAG
                     /translation="DYKDDDDK"
     misc_feature    4685..5271
                     /label=IRES2
                     /note="internal ribosome entry site (IRES) of the
                     encephalomyocarditis virus (EMCV)"
     primer_bind     complement(4852..4869)
                     /label=IRES reverse
                     /note="IRES internal ribosome entry site, reverse primer.
                     Also called pCDH-rev"
     primer_bind     5079..5098
                     /label=IRES-F
                     /note="IRES internal ribosome entry site, forward primer"
     CDS             5284..5883
                     /codon_start=1
                     /gene="pac from Streptomyces alboniger"
                     /product="puromycin N-acetyltransferase"
                     /label=PuroR
                     /note="confers resistance to puromycin"
                     /translation="MTEYKPTVRLATRDDVPRAVRTLAAAFADYPATRHTVDPDRHIER
                     VTELQELFLTRVGLDIGKVWVADDGAAVAVWTTPESVEAGAVFAEIGPRMAELSGSRLA
                     AQQQMEGLLAPHRPKEPAWFLATVGVSPDHQGKGLGSAVVLPGVEAAERAGVPAFLETS
                     APRNLPFYERLGFTVTADVEVPEGPRTWCMTRKPGA"
     primer_bind     complement(5284..5303)
                     /label=Puro-R
                     /note="Puromycin resistance gene, reverse primer. Also
                     called puro-variant-R"
     primer_bind     5780..5800
                     /label=Puro-F
                     /note="Puromycin resistance gene, forward primer"
     primer_bind     complement(5943..5963)
                     /label=WPRE-R
                     /note="WPRE, reverse primer"
     polyA_signal    6005..6126
                     /label=SV40 poly(A) signal
                     /note="SV40 polyadenylation signal"
     primer_bind     complement(6042..6061)
                     /label=SV40pA-R
                     /note="SV40 polyA, reverse primer"
     primer_bind     6096..6115
                     /label=EBV-rev
                     /note="SV40 polyA terminator, reverse primer"
     repeat_region   6889..6923
                     /label=piggyBac left (5') inverted repeat
                     /note="piggyBac transposon-specific inverted terminal
                     repeat sequence (ITR)"
     primer_bind     complement(7414..7430)
                     /label=M13 rev
                     /note="common sequencing primer, one of multiple similar
                     variants"
     primer_bind     complement(7414..7430)
                     /label=M13 Reverse
                     /note="In lacZ gene. Also called M13-rev"
     primer_bind     complement(7427..7449)
                     /label=M13/pUC Reverse
                     /note="In lacZ gene"
     protein_bind    7438..7454
                     /label=lac operator
                     /bound_moiety="lac repressor encoded by lacI"
                     /note="The lac repressor binds to the lac operator to
                     inhibit transcription in E. coli. This inhibition can be
                     relieved by adding lactose or
                     isopropyl-beta-D-thiogalactopyranoside (IPTG)."
     promoter        complement(7462..7492)
                     /label=lac promoter
                     /note="promoter for the E. coli lac operon"
     protein_bind    7507..7528
                     /label=CAP binding site
                     /bound_moiety="E. coli catabolite activator protein"
                     /note="CAP binding activates transcription in the presence
                     of cAMP."
     primer_bind     complement(7645..7662)
                     /label=L4440
                     /note="L4440 vector, forward primer"
     rep_origin      complement(7816..8404)
                     /direction=LEFT
                     /label=ori
                     /note="high-copy-number ColE1/pMB1/pBR322/pUC origin of
                     replication"
     primer_bind     complement(7896..7915)
                     /label=pBR322ori-F
                     /note="pBR322 origin, forward primer"
     CDS             complement(8575..9435)
                     /codon_start=1
                     /gene="bla"
                     /product="beta-lactamase"
                     /label=AmpR
                     /note="confers resistance to ampicillin, carbenicillin, and
                     related antibiotics"
                     /translation="MSIQHFRVALIPFFAAFCLPVFAHPETLVKVKDAEDQLGARVGYI
                     ELDLNSGKILESFRPEERFPMMSTFKVLLCGAVLSRIDAGQEQLGRRIHYSQNDLVEYS
                     PVTEKHLTDGMTVRELCSAAITMSDNTAANLLLTTIGGPKELTAFLHNMGDHVTRLDRW
                     EPELNEAIPNDERDTTMPVAMATTLRKLLTGELLTLASRQQLIDWMEADKVAGPLLRSA
                     LPAGWFIADKSGAGERGSRGIIAALGPDGKPSRIVVIYTTGSQATMDERNRQIAEIGAS
                     LIKHW"
     primer_bind     9198..9217
                     /label=Amp-R
                     /note="Ampicillin resistance gene, reverse primer"
ORIGIN
        1 actcttcctt tttcaatatt attgaagcat ttatcagggt tattgtctca tgagcggata
       61 catatttgaa tgtatttaga aaaataaaca aataggggtt ccgcgcacat ttccccgaaa
      121 agtgccacct aaattgtaag cgttaatatt ttgttaaaat tcgcgttaaa tttttgttaa
      181 atcagctcat tttttaacca ataggccgaa atcggcaaaa tcccttataa atcaaaagaa
      241 tagaccgaga tagggttgag tgttgttcca gtttggaaca agagtccact attaaagaac
      301 gtggactcca acgtcaaagg nnnnnnnnnn nnnnnnnnnn nnnnnnnnnn nnnnnnnnnn
      361 nnnnnnnnnt nnnnnnnnnn nnnnnnnnnn nnnnnnnnnn nnnnnnnnnn nnnnnnnnnn
      421 nnnnnnnnnn nnnnnnnnnn nnnnnnnnnn nnnnnnnnnn ngnnnnnnnn nnnnnnnnnn
      481 nnnnnnnnnn nnnnnnnnnn nnnnnnnnnn nnnnnnnnnn nnnnnnnnnn nnnnnnnnnn
      541 nnnnnnnnnn nnnnnnnnnn nnnnnnnnnn nnnnnnnnnn nnnnnnccca ttcgccattc
      601 aggctgcgca actgttggga agggcgatcg gtgcgggcct cttcgctatt acgccagctg
      661 gcgaaagggg gatgtgctgc aaggcgatta agttgggtaa cgccagggtt ttcccagtca
      721 cgacgttgta aaacgacggc cagtgagcgc gcctcgttca ttcacgtttt tgaacccgtg
      781 gaggacgggc agactcgcgg tgcaaatgtg ttttacagcg tgatggagca gatgaagatg
      841 ctcgacacgc tgcagaacac gcagctagat taaccctaga aagataatca tattgtgacg
      901 tacgttaaag ataatcatgt gtaaaattga cgcatgtgtt ttatcggtct gtatatcgag
      961 gtttatttat taatttgaat agatattaag ttttattata tttacactta catactaata
     1021 ataaattcaa caaacaattt atttatgttt atttatttat taaaaaaaac aaaaactcaa
     1081 aatttcttct ataaagtaac aaaactttta tgagggacag ccccccccca aagcccccag
     1141 ggatgtaatt acgtccctcc cccgctaggg ggcagcagcg agccgcccgg ggctccgctc
     1201 cggtccggcg ctccccccgc atccccgagc cggcagcgtg cggggacagc ccgggcacgg
     1261 ggaaggtggc acgggatcgc tttcctctga acgcttctcg ctgctctttg agcctgcaga
     1321 cacctggggg gatacgggga aaaggcctcc acggccaact agtgaaaaac cgcacttgtc
     1381 cggaaacccc gggaatctaa cccggctgaa cggatttaga gtccgttcga tctacatgat
     1441 caggtttccg aggtacccag gcggcgcaca agctatataa acctgaagga aatctcaact
     1501 ttacacttag gtcaagttac ttatcgtact agagcttcag caggaaattt aactaaaatc
     1561 taatttaacc agcatagcaa atatcattta ttcccaaaat gctaaagttt gagataaacg
     1621 gacttgattt ccggctgttt tgacactatc cagaatgcct tgcagatggg tggggcatgc
     1681 taaatactgc aggaaaaacc gcacttgtcc ggaaaccccg ggaatctaac ccggctgaac
     1741 ggatttagag tccgttcgat ctacatgatc aggtttccga ggtacccagg cggcgcacaa
     1801 gctatataaa cctgaaggaa atctcaactt tacacttagg tcaagttact tatcgtacta
     1861 gagcttcagc aggaaattta actaaaatct aatttaacca gcatagcaaa tatcatttat
     1921 tcccaaaatg ctaaagtttg agataaacgg acttgatttc cggctgtttt gacactatcc
     1981 agaatgcctt gcagatgggt ggggcatgct aaatactgca ggaaaaaccg cacttgtccg
     2041 gaaaccccgg gaatctaacc cggctgaacg gatttagagt ccgttcgatc tacatgatca
     2101 ggtttccgag gtacccaggc ggcgcacaag ctatataaac ctgaaggaaa tctcaacttt
     2161 acacttaggt caagttactt atcgtactag agcttcagca ggaaatttaa ctaaaatcta
     2221 atttaaccag catagcaaat atcatttatt cccaaaatgc taaagtttga gataaacgga
     2281 cttgatttcc ggctgttttg acactatcca gaatgccttg cagatgggtg gggcatgcta
     2341 aatactgcag gaaaaaccgc acttgtccgg aaaccccggg aatctaaccc ggctgaacgg
     2401 atttagagtc cgttcgatct acatgatcag gtttccgagg tacccaggcg gcgcacaagc
     2461 tatataaacc tgaaggaaat ctcaacttta cacttaggtc aagttactta tcgtactaga
     2521 gcttcagcag gaaatttaac taaaatctaa tttaaccagc atagcaaata tcatttattc
     2581 ccaaaatgct aaagtttgag ataaacggac ttgatttccg gctgttttga cactatccag
     2641 aatgccttgc agatgggtgg ggcatgctaa atactgcaga actagtgctc tagaaaggat
     2701 ctgcgatcgc tccggtgccc gtcagtgggc agagcgcaca tcgcccacag tccccgagaa
     2761 gttgggggga ggggtcggca attgaacggg tgcctagaga aggtggcgcg gggtaaactg
     2821 ggaaagtgat gtcgtgtact ggctccgcct ttttcccgag ggtgggggag aaccgtatat
     2881 aagtgcagta gtcgccgtga acgttctttt tcgcaacggg tttgccgcca gaacacagct
     2941 gaagcttcga ggggctcgca tctctccttc acgcgcccgc cgccctacct gaggccgcca
     3001 tccacgccgg ttgagtcgcg ttctgccgcc tcccgcctgt ggtgcctcct gaactgcgtc
     3061 cgccgtctag gtaagtttaa agctcaggtc gagaccgggc ctttgtccgg cgctcccttg
     3121 gagcctacct agactcagcc ggctctccac gctttgcctg accctgcttg ctcaactcta
     3181 cgtctttgtt tcgttttctg ttctgcgccg ttacagatcc aagctgtgac cggcgcctac
     3241 tctagagcta gcgtttaaac ttaagcttgc caccatggac tacaaggacg acgacgacaa
     3301 gatggacaag aagcccctga acaccctgat cagcgccaca ggactgtgga tgtccagaac
     3361 cggcaccatc cacaagatca agcaccacga ggtgtcccgg tccaaaatct acatcgagat
     3421 ggcctgcggc gatcacctgg tcgtcaacaa cagcagaagc agccggacag ccagagccct
     3481 gcggcaccac aagtacagaa agacctgcaa gcggtgcaga gtgtccgacg aggacctgaa
     3541 caagttcctg accaaggcca acgaggacca gaccagcgtg aaagtgaagg tggtgtccgc
     3601 ccccacccgg accaagaaag ccatgcccaa gagcgtggcc agagccccca agcccctgga
     3661 aaacaccgaa gccgctcagg cccagcccag cggcagcaag ttcagccccg ccatccccgt
     3721 gtctacccag gaaagcgtca gcgtccccgc cagcgtgtcc accagcatct ctagcatctc
     3781 aaccggcgcc acagcttctg ccctggtcaa gggcaacacc aaccccatca ccagcatgtc
     3841 tgcccctgtg caggcctctg ccccagccct gaccaagtcc cagaccgacc ggctggaagt
     3901 gctcctgaac cccaaggacg agatcagcct gaacagcggc aagcccttcc gggagctgga
     3961 aagcgagctg ctgagccggc ggaagaagga cctccagcaa atctacgccg aggaacggga
     4021 gaactacctg ggcaagctgg aaagagagat cacccggttc ttcgtggacc ggggcttcct
     4081 ggaaatcaag agccccatcc tgatccccct ggagtacatc gagcggatgg gcatcgacaa
     4141 cgacaccgag ctgagcaagc agattttccg ggtggacaag aacttctgcc tgcggcccat
     4201 gatggccccc aacatcttca actacgcccg gaaactggat cgcgctctgc ccgaccccat
     4261 caagattttc gagatcggcc cctgctaccg gaaagagagc gacggcaaag agcacctgga
     4321 agagtttaca atgctgaact ttttccagat gggcagcggc tgcaccagag agaacctgga
     4381 atccatcatc accgactttc tgaaccacct ggggatcgac ttcaagatcg tgggcgacag
     4441 ctgcatggtg tacggcgaca ccctggacgt gatgcacggc gacctggaac tgtctagcgc
     4501 cgtcgtggga cccatccctc tggaccggga gtggggcatc gataagccct ggatcggagc
     4561 cggcttcggc ctggaacggc tgctgaaagt caagcacgac tttaagaaca tcaagcgggc
     4621 tgccagaagc gagagctact acaacggcat cagcaccaac ctgtgataag gatccgcggc
     4681 cgcgcccctc tccctccccc ccccctaacg ttactggccg aagccgcttg gaataaggcc
     4741 ggtgtgcgtt tgtctatatg ttattttcca ccatattgcc gtcttttggc aatgtgaggg
     4801 cccggaaacc tggccctgtc ttcttgacga gcattcctag gggtctttcc cctctcgcca
     4861 aaggaatgca aggtctgttg aatgtcgtga aggaagcagt tcctctggaa gcttcttgaa
     4921 gacaaacaac gtctgtagcg accctttgca ggcagcggaa ccccccacct ggcgacaggt
     4981 gcctctgcgg ccaaaagcca cgtgtataag atacacctgc aaaggcggca caaccccagt
     5041 gccacgttgt gagttggata gttgtggaaa gagtcaaatg gctctcctca agcgtattca
     5101 acaaggggct gaaggatgcc cagaaggtac cccattgtat gggatctgat ctggggcctc
     5161 ggtgcacatg ctttacatgt gtttagtcga ggttaaaaaa acgtctaggc cccccgaacc
     5221 acggggacgt ggttttcctt tgaaaaacac gatgataata tggccacaac catggcgtcc
     5281 ggaatgaccg agtacaagcc cacggtgcgc ctcgccaccc gcgacgacgt ccccagggcc
     5341 gtacgcaccc tcgccgccgc gttcgccgac taccccgcca cgcgccacac cgtcgatccg
     5401 gaccgccaca tcgagcgggt caccgagctg caagaactct tcctcacgcg cgtcgggctc
     5461 gacatcggca aggtgtgggt cgcggacgac ggcgccgcgg tggcggtctg gaccacgccg
     5521 gagagcgtcg aagcgggggc ggtgttcgcc gagatcggcc cgcgcatggc cgagttgagc
     5581 ggttcccggc tggccgcgca gcaacagatg gaaggcctcc tggcgccgca ccggcccaag
     5641 gagcccgcgt ggttcctggc caccgtcggc gtctcgcccg accaccaggg caagggtctg
     5701 ggcagcgccg tcgtgctccc cggagtggag gcggccgagc gcgccggggt gcccgccttc
     5761 ctggagacct ccgcgccccg caacctcccc ttctacgagc ggctcggctt caccgtcacc
     5821 gccgacgtcg aggtgcccga aggaccgcgc acctggtgca tgacccgcaa gcccggtgcc
     5881 taggtcgaca atcaacctct ggattacaaa atttgtgaaa gattgactgg tattcttaac
     5941 tatgttgctc cttttacgct atgtggatac gctgctttaa tgcctttgta tcatgcgtta
     6001 actaaacttg tttattgcag cttataatgg ttacaaataa agcaatagca tcacaaattt
     6061 cacaaataaa gcattttttt cactgcattc tagttgtggt ttgtccaaac tcatcaatgt
     6121 atcttatcat gtctggaatt gactcaaatg atgtcaatta gtctatcaga agctcatctg
     6181 gtctcccttc cgggggacaa gacatccctg tttaatattt aaacagcagt gttcccaaac
     6241 tgggttctta tatcccttgc tctggtcaac caggttgcag ggtttcctgt cctcacagga
     6301 acgaagtccc taaagaaaca gtggcagcca ggtttagccc cggaattgac tggattcctt
     6361 ttttagggcc cattggtatg gctttttccc cgtatccccc caggtgtctg caggctcaaa
     6421 gagcagcgag aagcgttcag aggaaagcga tcccgtgcca ccttccccgt gcccgggctg
     6481 tccccgcacg ctgccggctc ggggatgcgg ggggagcgcc ggaccggagc ggagccccgg
     6541 gcggctcgct gctgccccct agcgggggag ggacgtaatt acatccctgg gggctttggg
     6601 ggggggctgt ccctgatatc tataacaaga aaatatatat ataataagtt atcacgtaag
     6661 tagaacatga aataacaata taattatcgt atgagttaaa tcttaaaagt cacgtaaaag
     6721 ataatcatgc gtcattttga ctcacgcggt cgttatagtt caaaatcagt gacacttacc
     6781 gcattgacaa gcacgcctca cgggagctcc aagcggcgac tgagatgtcc taaatgcaca
     6841 gcgacggatt cgcgctattt agaaagagag agcaatattt caagaatgca tgcgtcaatt
     6901 ttacgcagac tatctttcta gggttaatct agctgcatca ggatcatatc gtcgggtctt
     6961 ttttccggct cagtcatcgc ccaagctggc gctatctggg catcggggag gaagaagccc
     7021 gtgccttttc ccgcgaggtt gaagcggcat ggaaagagtt tgccgaggat gactgctgct
     7081 gcattgacgt tgagcgaaaa cgcacgttta ccatgatgat tcgggaaggt gtggccatgc
     7141 acgcctttaa cggtgaactg ttcgttcagg ccacctggga taccagttcg tcgcggcttt
     7201 tccggacaca gttccggatg gtcagcccga agcgcatcag caacccgaac aataccggcg
     7261 acagccggaa ctgccgtgcc ggtgtgcaga ttaatgacag cggtgcggcg ctgggatatt
     7321 acgtcagcga ggacgggtat cctggctgga tgccgcagaa atggacatgg ataccccgtg
     7381 agttacccgg cgggcgcgct tggcgtaatc atggtcatag ctgtttcctg tgtgaaattg
     7441 ttatccgctc acaattccac acaacatacg agccggaagc ataaagtgta aagcctgggg
     7501 tgcctaatga gtgagctaac tcacattaat tgcgttgcgc tcactgcccg ctttccagtc
     7561 gggaaacctg tcgtgccagc tgcattaatg aatcggccaa cgcgcgggga gaggcggttt
     7621 gcgtattggg cgctcttccg cttcctcgct cactgactcg ctgcgctcgg tcgttcggct
     7681 gcggcgagcg gtatcagctc actcaaaggc ggtaatacgg ttatccacag aatcagggga
     7741 taacgcagga aagaacatgt gagcaaaagg ccagcaaaag gccaggaacc gtaaaaaggc
     7801 cgcgttgctg gcgtttttcc ataggctccg cccccctgac gagcatcaca aaaatcgacg
     7861 ctcaagtcag aggtggcgaa acccgacagg actataaaga taccaggcgt ttccccctgg
     7921 aagctccctc gtgcgctctc ctgttccgac cctgccgctt accggatacc tgtccgcctt
     7981 tctcccttcg ggaagcgtgg cgctttctca tagctcacgc tgtaggtatc tcagttcggt
     8041 gtaggtcgtt cgctccaagc tgggctgtgt gcacgaaccc cccgttcagc ccgaccgctg
     8101 cgccttatcc ggtaactatc gtcttgagtc caacccggta agacacgact tatcgccact
     8161 ggcagcagcc actggtaaca ggattagcag agcgaggtat gtaggcggtg ctacagagtt
     8221 cttgaagtgg tggcctaact acggctacac tagaagaaca gtatttggta tctgcgctct
     8281 gctgaagcca gttaccttcg gaaaaagagt tggtagctct tgatccggca aacaaaccac
     8341 cgctggtagc ggtggttttt ttgtttgcaa gcagcagatt acgcgcagaa aaaaaggatc
     8401 tcaagaagat cctttgatct tttctacggg gtctgacgct cagtggaacg aaaactcacg
     8461 ttaagggatt ttggtcatga gattatcaaa aaggatcttc acctagatcc ttttaaatta
     8521 aaaatgaagt tttaaatcaa tctaaagtat atatgagtaa acttggtctg acagttacca
     8581 atgcttaatc agtgaggcac ctatctcagc gatctgtcta tttcgttcat ccatagttgc
     8641 ctgactcccc gtcgtgtaga taactacgat acgggagggc ttaccatctg gccccagtgc
     8701 tgcaatgata ccgcgagacc cacgctcacc ggctccagat ttatcagcaa taaaccagcc
     8761 agccggaagg gccgagcgca gaagtggtcc tgcaacttta tccgcctcca tccagtctat
     8821 taattgttgc cgggaagcta gagtaagtag ttcgccagtt aatagtttgc gcaacgttgt
     8881 tgccattgct acaggcatcg tggtgtcacg ctcgtcgttt ggtatggctt cattcagctc
     8941 cggttcccaa cgatcaaggc gagttacatg atcccccatg ttgtgcaaaa aagcggttag
     9001 ctccttcggt cctccgatcg ttgtcagaag taagttggcc gcagtgttat cactcatggt
     9061 tatggcagca ctgcataatt ctcttactgt catgccatcc gtaagatgct tttctgtgac
     9121 tggtgagtac tcaaccaagt cattctgaga atagtgtatg cggcgaccga gttgctcttg
     9181 cccggcgtca atacgggata ataccgcgcc acatagcaga actttaaaag tgctcatcat
     9241 tggaaaacgt tcttcggggc gaaaactctc aaggatctta ccgctgttga gatccagttc
     9301 gatgtaaccc actcgtgcac ccaactgatc ttcagcatct tttactttca ccagcgtttc
     9361 tgggtgagca aaaacaggaa ggcaaaatgc cgcaaaaaag ggaataaggg cgacacggaa
     9421 atgttgaata ctcat
//
