[The description below was written by a language model from this plasmid's Addgene catalogue record and the feature table of its GenBank file.]
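Description:
pAS_4xMma PylT_FLAG-AcKRS is a 9.4 kb mammalian expression plasmid on the pAS backbone that supplies the machinery for genetic code expansion by amber stop codon suppression, here tuned to incorporate acetyl-lysine. It is propagated in E. coli as a high-copy plasmid through a ColE1/pUC-type origin with ampicillin resistance (bla). It also carries an f1 phage origin and residual lacZ-region elements (lac promoter and operator, M13 primer sites) from the cloning backbone.

The mammalian payload lies between piggyBac right and left inverted terminal repeats, so it can be used transiently or, when a piggyBac transposase is supplied, integrated stably into the host genome. Within the transposon, an EF-1-alpha core promoter coupled to a truncated HTLV-1 5' LTR segment drives a bicistronic transcript. Its first reading frame, preceded by a Kozak sequence, encodes an N-terminally FLAG-tagged Methanosarcina mazei pyrrolysyl-tRNA synthetase variant, AcKRS-3. This variant carries the substitutions L301M, L305I, Y306F, L309A and C348F, which the record associates with acetyl-lysine incorporation. An EMCV IRES then allows translation of puromycin N-acetyltransferase from the same message, linking puromycin selection to synthetase expression, and an SV40 polyadenylation signal terminates the unit.

The catalogue entry also describes a cassette of four M. mazei PylT (pyrrolysine tRNA) copies under human 7SK promoters, which provide the amber suppressor tRNA. This cassette is not annotated in the feature table; it may occupy the unannotated stretch between the right piggyBac repeat and the EF-1-alpha promoter, but the record does not confirm this. The plasmid is intended for site-specific installation of acetyl-lysine at amber codons in proteins of interest in mammalian cells, including cell lines with genomically integrated suppression machinery.
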