Addgene plasmid #140021: pAS_4xMma PylT_FLAG-AcKRS
Purpose: Plasmid with 4xMmaPylT cassette and MmaPylRS for amber suppression and incorporation of acetyl-lysine; for transient or stable piggyBac-mediated integration
Depositing lab: Simon Elsaesser. Depositing organization: Karolinska Institutet. Publication: Dual stop codon suppression in mammalian cells with genomically integrated genetic code expansion machinery. Meineke B, Heimgartner J, Caridha R, Block MF, Kimler KJ, Pires MF, Landreh M, Elsasser SJ. Cell Rep Methods. 2023 Nov 20;3(11):100626. doi: 10.1016/j.crmeth.2023.100626. Epub 2023 Nov 6. PubMed 37935196.
Backbone
  Vector backbone: pAS
  Vector type: Mammalian Expression
  Selectable markers: Puromycin
Growth in bacteria
  Bacterial resistance: Ampicillin, 100 μg/mL
  Growth temperature: 37°C
  Growth strain: NEB Stable
  Copy number: High Copy
Gene/Insert
  Gene/Insert name: AcKRS-3 (alt name: 4xh7SK-Mma PylT cassette)
  Species: Methanosarcina mazei
  Insert size (bp): 1389
  Mutation: L301M, L305I, Y306F, L309A, C348F
  Entrez Gene: pylS (a.k.a. MSMAC_RS17105, MSMAC_3241)
  Promoter: EF1
  Tag / fusion protein: FLAG (N terminal on insert)
  Cloning method: Ligation Independent Cloning
Terms and licenses: Academic/Nonprofit Terms; Industry Terms: Not Available to Industry
How to cite: pAS_4xMma PylT_FLAG-AcKRS was a gift from Simon Elsaesser (Addgene plasmid # 140021 ; http://n2t.net/addgene:140021 ; RRID:Addgene_140021)
