>Addgene plasmid #140021 | pAS_4xMma PylT_FLAG-AcKRS | depositor partial sequence | sequence record 271087 | EF1 promoter and AcKRS partial
CCTCCTGAACTGCGTCCGCCGTCTAGGTAAGTTTAAAGCTCAGGTCGAGACCGGGCCTTTGTCCGGCGCT
CCCTTGGAGCCTACCTAGACTCAGCCGGCTCTCCACGCTTTGCCTGACCCTGCTTGCTCAACTCTACGTC
TTTGTTTCGTTTTCTGTTCTGCGCCGTTACAGATCCAAGCTGTGACCGGCGCCTACTCTAGAGCTAGCGT
TTAAACTTAAGCTTGCCACCATGGACTACAAGGACGACGACGACAAGATGGACAAGAAGCCCCTGAACAC
CCTGATCAGCGCCACAGGACTGTGGATGTCCAGAACCGGCACCATCCACAAGATCAAGCACCACGAGGTG
TCCCGGTCCAAAATCTACATCGAGATGGCCTGCGGCGATCACCTGGTCGTCAACAACAGCAGAAGCAGCC
GGACAGCCAGAGCCCTGCGGCACCACAAGTACAGAAAGACCTGCAAGCGGTGCAGAGTGTCCGACGAGGA
CCTGAACAAGTTCCTGACCAAGGCCAACGAGGACCAGACCAGCGTGAAAGTGAAGGTGGTGTCCGCCCCC
ACCCGGACCAAGAAAGCCATGCCCAAGAGCGTGGCCAGAGCCCCCAAGCCCCTGGAAAACACCGAAGCCG
CTCAGGCCCAGCCCAGCGGCAGCAAGTTCAGCCCCGCCATCCCCGTGTCTACCCAGGAAAGCGTCAGCGT
CCCCGCCAGCGTGTCCACCAGCATCTCTAGCATCTCAACCGGCGCCACAGCTTCTGCCCTGGTCAAGGGC
AACACCAACCCCATCACCAGCATGTCTGCCCC
